>Addgene plasmid #108763 | pBW2274_pCAG-PV1-FlpO-N27-L1-ABI-NLS-BGHpA | depositor full sequence | sequence record 205044 | Full Sequence
CCCAAGCTTGGCGTAATCATGGTCATAGCTGTTTCCTGTGTGAAATTGTTATCCGCTCACAATTCCACAC
AACATACGAGCCGGAAGCATAAAGTGTAAAGCCTGGGGTGCCTAATGAGTGAGCTAACTCACATTAATTG
CGTTGCGCTCACTGCCCGCTTTCCAGTCGGGAAACCTGTCGTGCCAGCGGATCCGCATCTCAATTAGTCA
GCAACCATAGTCCCGCCCCTAACTCCGCCCAGTTCCGCCCATTCTCCGCCCCATGGCTGACTAATTTTTT
TTATTTATGCAGAGGCCGAGGCCGCCTCGGCCTCTGAGCTATTCCAGAAGTAGTGAGGAGGCTTTTTTGG
AGGCCTAGGCTTTTGCAAAAAGCTAACTTGTTTATTGCAGCTTATAATGGTTACAAATAAAGCAATAGCA
TCACAAATTTCACAAATAAAGCATTTTTTTCACTGCATTCTAGTTGTGGTTTGTCCAAACTCATCAATGT
ATCTTATCATGTCTGGATCCGCTGCATTAATGAATCGGCCAACGCGCGGGGAGAGGCGGTTTGCGTATTG
GGCGCTCTTCCGCTTCCTCGCTCACTGACTCGCTGCGCTCGGTCGTTCGGCTGCGGCGAGCGGTATCAGC
TCACTCAAAGGCGGTAATACGGTTATCCACAGAATCAGGGGATAACGCAGGAAAGAACATGTGAGCAAAA
GGCCAGCAAAAGGCCAGGAACCGTAAAAAGGCCGCGTTGCTGGCGTTTTTCCATAGGCTCCGCCCCCCTG
ACGAGCATCACAAAAATCGACGCTCAAGTCAGAGGTGGCGAAACCCGACAGGACTATAAAGATACCAGGC
GTTTCCCCCTGGAAGCTCCCTCGTGCGCTCTCCTGTTCCGACCCTGCCGCTTACCGGATACCTGTCCGCC
TTTCTCCCTTCGGGAAGCGTGGCGCTTTCTCATAGCTCACGCTGTAGGTATCTCAGTTCGGTGTAGGTCG
TTCGCTCCAAGCTGGGCTGTGTGCACGAACCCCCCGTTCAGCCCGACCGCTGCGCCTTATCCGGTAACTA
TCGTCTTGAGTCCAACCCGGTAAGACACGACTTATCGCCACTGGCAGCAGCCACTGGTAACAGGATTAGC
AGAGCGAGGTATGTAGGCGGTGCTACAGAGTTCTTGAAGTGGTGGCCTAACTACGGCTACACTAGAAGAA
CAGTATTTGGTATCTGCGCTCTGCTGAAGCCAGTTACCTTCGGAAAAAGAGTTGGTAGCTCTTGATCCGG
CAAACAAACCACCGCTGGTAGCGGTGGTTTTTTTGTTTGCAAGCAGCAGATTACGCGCAGAAAAAAAGGA
TCTCAAGAAGATCCTTTGATCTTTTCTACGGGGTCTGACGCTCAGTGGAACGAAAACTCACGTTAAGGGA
TTTTGGTCATGAGATTATCAAAAAGGATCTTCACCTAGATCCTTTTAAATTAAAAATGAAGTTTTAAATC
AATCTAAAGTATATATGAGTAAACTTGGTCTGACAGTTACCAATGCTTAATCAGTGAGGCACCTATCTCA
GCGATCTGTCTATTTCGTTCATCCATAGTTGCCTGACTCCCCGTCGTGTAGATAACTACGATACGGGAGG
GCTTACCATCTGGCCCCAGTGCTGCAATGATACCGCGAGACCCACGCTCACCGGCTCCAGATTTATCAGC
AATAAACCAGCCAGCCGGAAGGGCCGAGCGCAGAAGTGGTCCTGCAACTTTATCCGCCTCCATCCAGTCT
ATTAATTGTTGCCGGGAAGCTAGAGTAAGTAGTTCGCCAGTTAATAGTTTGCGCAACGTTGTTGCCATTG
CTACAGGCATCGTGGTGTCACGCTCGTCGTTTGGTATGGCTTCATTCAGCTCCGGTTCCCAACGATCAAG
GCGAGTTACATGATCCCCCATGTTGTGCAAAAAAGCGGTTAGCTCCTTCGGTCCTCCGATCGTTGTCAGA
AGTAAGTTGGCCGCAGTGTTATCACTCATGGTTATGGCAGCACTGCATAATTCTCTTACTGTCATGCCAT
CCGTAAGATGCTTTTCTGTGACTGGTGAGTACTCAACCAAGTCATTCTGAGAATAGTGTATGCGGCGACC
GAGTTGCTCTTGCCCGGCGTCAATACGGGATAATACCGCGCCACATAGCAGAACTTTAAAAGTGCTCATC
ATTGGAAAACGTTCTTCGGGGCGAAAACTCTCAAGGATCTTACCGCTGTTGAGATCCAGTTCGATGTAAC
CCACTCGTGCACCCAACTGATCTTCAGCATCTTTTACTTTCACCAGCGTTTCTGGGTGAGCAAAAACAGG
AAGGCAAAATGCCGCAAAAAAGGGAATAAGGGCGACACGGAAATGTTGAATACTCATACTCTTCCTTTTT
CAATATTATTGAAGCATTTATCAGGGTTATTGTCTCATGAGCGGATACATATTTGAATGTATTTAGAAAA
ATAAACAAATAGGGGTTCCGCGCACATTTCCCCGAAAAGTGCCACCTGGGTCGACATTGATTATTGACTA
GTTATTAATAGTAATCAATTACGGGGTCATTAGTTCATAGCCCATATATGGAGTTCCGCGTTACATAACT
TACGGTAAATGGCCCGCCTGGCTGACCGCCCAACGACCCCCGCCCATTGACGTCAATAATGACGTATGTT
CCCATAGTAACGCCAATAGGGACTTTCCATTGACGTCAATGGGTGGAGTATTTACGGTAAACTGCCCACT
TGGCAGTACATCAAGTGTATCATATGCCAAGTACGCCCCCTATTGACGTCAATGACGGTAAATGGCCCGC
CTGGCATTATGCCCAGTACATGACCTTATGGGACTTTCCTACTTGGCAGTACATCTACGTATTAGTCATC
GCTATTACCATGGTCGAGGTGAGCCCCACGTTCTGCTTCACTCTCCCCATCTCCCCCCCCTCCCCACCCC
CAATTTTGTATTTATTTATTTTTTAATTATTTTGTGCAGCGATGGGGGCGGGGGGGGGGGGGGCGCGCGC
CAGGCGGGGCGGGGCGGGGCGAGGGGCGGGGCGGGGCGAGGCGGAAAGGTGCGGCGGCAGCCAATCAGAG
CGGCGCGCTCCGAAAGTTTCCTTTTATGGCGAGGCGGCGGCGGCGGCGGCCCTATAAAAAGCGAAGCGCG
CGGCGGGCGGGAGTCGCTGCGTTGCCTTCGCCCCGTGCCCCGCTCCGCGCCGCCTCGCGCCGCCCGCCCC
GGCTCTGACTGACCGCGTTACTCCCACAGGTGAGCGGGCGGGACGGCCCTTCTCCTCCGGGCTGTAATTA
GCGCTTGGTTTAATGACGGCTCGTTTCTTTTCTGTGGCTGCGTGAAAGCCTTAAAGGGCTCCGGGAGGGC
CCTTTGTGCGGGGGGGAGCGGCTCGGGGGGTGCGTGCGTGTGTGTGTGCGTGGGGAGCGCCGCGTGCGGC
TCCGCGCTGCCCGGCGGCTGTGAGCGCTGCGGGCGCGGCGCGGGGCTTTGTGCGCTCCGCAGTGTGCGCG
AGGGGAGCGCGGCCGGGGGCGGTGCCCCGCGGTGCGGGGGGGGCTGCGAGGGGAACAAAGGCTGCGTGCG
GGGTGTGTGCGTGGGGGGGTGAGCAGGGGGTGTGGGCGCGGCGGTCGGGCTGTAACCCCCCCCTGCACCC
CCCTCCCCGAGTTGCTGAGCACGGCCCGGCTTCGGGTGCGGGGCTCCGTACGGGGCGTGGCGCGGGGCTC
GCCGTGCCGGGCGGGGGGTGGCGGCAGGTGGGGGTGCCGGGCGGGGCGGGGCCGCCTCGGGCCGGGGAGG
GCTCGGGGGAGGGGCGCGGCGGCCCCCGGAGCGCCGGCGGCTGTCGAGGCGCGGCGAGCCGCAGCCATTG
CCTTTTATGGTAATCGTGCGAGAGGGCGCAGGGACTTCCTTTGTCCCAAATCTGTGCGGAGCCGAAATCT
GGGAGGCGCCGCCGCACCCCCTCTAGCGGGCGCGGGGCGAAGCGGTGCGGCGCCGGCAGGAAGGAAATGG
GCGGGGAGGGCCTTCGTGCGTCGCCGCGCCGCCGTCCCCTTCTCCCTCTCCAGCCTCGGGGCTGTCCGCG
GGGGGACGGCTGCCTTCGGGGGGGACGGGGCAGGGCGGGGTTCGGCTTCTGGCGTGTGACCGGCGGCTCT
AGAGCCTCTGCTAACCATGTTCATGCCTTCTTCTTTTTCCTACAGCTCCTGGGCAACGTGCTGGTTATTG
TGCTGTCTCATCATTTTGGCAAAGAATTGATTAATTCGAGCGAAGGCGCGCCCATTACTCGCATCCATTC
TCAGGCTGTCTCGTCTCGTCTCGCACGCGTGCCGCCACCATGAGCCAGTTCGACATCCTGTGCAAGACCC
CCCCCAAGGTGCTGGTGCGGCAGTTCGTGGAGAGATTCGAGAGGCCCAGCTCCGGAGGGTCTGGCTCCGG
ATCAAGTGGTGGCAGCGGTACCCCTTTGTATGGTTTTACTTCGATTTGTGGAAGAAGACCTGAGATGGAA
GATGCTGTTTCGACTATACCAAGATTCCTTCAATCTTCCTCTGGTTCGATGTTAGATGGTCGGTTTGATC
CTCAATCCGCCGCTCATTTCTTCGGTGTTTACGACGGCCATGGCGGTTCTCAGGTAGCGAACTATTGTAG
AGAGAGGATGCATTTGGCTTTGGCGGAGGAGATAGCTAAGGAGAAACCGATGCTCTGCGATGGTGATACG
TGGCTGGAGAAGTGGAAGAAAGCTCTTTTCAACTCGTTCCTGAGAGTTGACTCGGAGATTGGGTCAGTTG
CGCCGGAGACGGTTGGGTCAACGTCGGTGGTTGCCGTTGTTTTCCCGTCTCACATCTTCGTCGCTAACTG
CGGTGACTCTAGAGCCGTTCTTTGCCGCGGCAAAACTGCACTTCCATTATCCGTTGACCATAAACCGGAT
AGAGAAGATGAAGCTGCGAGGATTGAAGCCGCAGGAGGGAAAGTGATTCAGTGGAATGGAGCTCGTGTTT
TCGGTGTTCTCGCCATGTCGAGATCCATTGGCGATAGATACTTGAAACCATCCATCATTCCTGATCCGGA
AGTGACGGCTGTGAAGAGAGTAAAAGAAGATGATTGTCTGATTTTGGCGAGTGACGGGGTTTGGGATGTA
ATGACGGATGAAGAAGCGTGTGAGATGGCAAGGAAGCGGATTCTCTTGTGGCACAAGAAAAACGCGGTGG
CTGGGGATGCATCGTTGCTCGCGGATGAGCGGAGAAAGGAAGGGAAAGATCCTGCGGCGATGTCCGCGGC
TGAGTATTTGTCAAAGCTGGCGATACAGAGAGGAAGCAAAGACAACATAAGTGTGGTGGTGGTTGATTTG
AAGGATTACAAGGACGATGACGATAAGCCCAAGAAAAAGCGGAAGGTGTGAGAATTCCTGTGCCTTCTAG
TTGCCAGCCATCTGTTGTTTGCCCCTCCCCCGTGCCTTCCTTGACCCTGGAAGGTGCCACTCCCACTGTC
CTTTCCTAATAAAATGAGGAAATTGCATCGCATTGTCTGAGTAGGTGTCATTCTATTCTGGGGGGTGGGG
TGGGGCAGGACAGCAAGGGGGAGGATTGGGAAGACAATAGCAGGCATGCTGGGGATGCGGTGGGCTCTAT
GGCTTCTGAGGCGGAAAGAACCAGCTGGGGCTCTAGGGGGTATCCCCACGCGCCCTGTAGCGTGTACCGC
TGGGAGTTCGTAGACGGAAACAAACGCAGAATCCAAGCGCGGCCGCCCAGGATACATAGATTACCACAAC
TCCGAGCCCTTCCACCGCTAGCGCACTCCTCAGGTGCAGGCTGCCTATCAGAAGGTGGTGGCTGGTGTGG
CCAATGCCCTGGCTCACAAATACCACTGAGATCTTTTTCCCTCTGCCAAAAATTATGGGGACATCATGAA
GCCCCTTGAGCATCTGACTTCTGGCTAATAAAGGAAATTTATTTTCATTGCAATAGTGTGTTGGAATTTT
TTGTGTCTCTCACTCGGAAGGACATATGGGAGGGCAAATCATTTAAAACATCAGAATGAGTATTTGGTTT
AGAGTTTGGCAACATATGCCCATATGCTGGCTGCCATGAACAAAGGTTGGCTATAAAGAGGTCATCAGTA
TATGAAACAGCCCCCTGCTGTCCATTCCTTATTCCATAGAAAAGCCTTGACTTGAGGTTAGATTTTTTTT
ATATTTTGTTTTGTGTTATTTTTTTCTTTAACATCCCTAAAATTTTCCTTACATGTTTTACTAGCCAGAT
TTTTCCTCCTCTCCTGACTACTCCCAGTCATAGCTGTCCCTCTTCTCTTATGGAGATCCCTCGACCTGCA
G
Features (pLannotate 1.2.2; 20 found; start..end, strand, type, name):
     46..62      -  protein_bind   lac operator: The lac repressor binds to the lac operator to inhibit transcription in E. coli. This inhibition can be relieved by adding lactose or isopropyl-β-D-thiogalactopyranoside (IPTG). lac repressor encoded by lacI
     70..100     -  promoter       lac promoter: promoter for the E. coli lac operon
    115..136     -  protein_bind   CAP binding site: CAP binding activates transcription in the presence of cAMP. E. coli catabolite activator protein
    149..188     -  CDS            lacI (fragment): lac repressor; lacI; The lac repressor binds to the lac operator to inhibit transcription in E. coli. This inhibition can be relieved by adding lactose or isopropyl-β-D-thiogalactopyranoside (IPTG).
    195..217     +  promoter       SV40 promoter (fragment): SV40 enhancer and early promoter
    221..355     +  rep_origin     SV40 ori: SV40 origin of replication
    375..509     +  polyA_signal   SV40 poly(A) signal: SV40 polyadenylation signal
    511..565     -  CDS            lacI (fragment): lac repressor; lacI; The lac repressor binds to the lac operator to inhibit transcription in E. coli. This inhibition can be relieved by adding lactose or isopropyl-β-D-thiogalactopyranoside (IPTG).
    748..1336    -  rep_origin     ori: high-copy-number ColE1/pMB1/pBR322/pUC origin of replication
   1507..2367    -  CDS            AmpR: β-lactamase; bla; confers resistance to ampicillin, carbenicillin, and related antibiotics
   2368..2472    -  promoter       AmpR promoter: bla
   2503..2882    +  enhancer       CMV enhancer: human cytomegalovirus immediate early enhancer
   2884..3159    +  promoter       chicken β-actin promoter: No description available
   3160..4175    +  intron         chimeric intron: chimera between introns from chicken β-actin and rabbit β-globin
   4310..4390    +  CDS            FLPo (fragment): nuclear-targeted site-specific recombinase FLPo is a mouse codon-optimized fusion between the SV40 nuclear localization signal and a thermostable version of the Saccharomyces cerevisiae site-specific recombinase FLP. Recombination occurs at FRT sequences.
   4433..5365    +  CDS            ABI1 (fragment): P2C56_ARATH - Experimental evidence at protein level: Swiss-Prot protein existence level 1. Key component and repressor of the abscisic acid (ABA) signaling pathway that regulates numerous ABA responses, such as stomatal closure, osmotic water permeability of the plasma membrane (Pos), drought-induced resistance and rhizogenesis, response to glucose, high light stress, seed germination and inhibition of vegetative growth. During the stomatal closure regulation, modulates the inward calcium-channel permeability as well as the actin reorganization in guard cells in response to ABA. Involved in t
   5378..5602    +  polyA_signal   bGH poly(A) signal: bovine growth hormone polyadenylation signal
   5606..5627    +  promoter       SV40 promoter (fragment): SV40 enhancer and early promoter
   5765..5836    +  CDS            HBB (fragment): HBB_PONPY - Experimental evidence at transcript level: Swiss-Prot protein existence level 2. Involved in oxygen transport from the lung to the various peripheral tissues. From Pongo pygmaeus (Bornean orangutan).
   5907..5962    +  polyA_signal   β-globin poly(A) signal: rabbit β-globin polyadenylation signal (Gil and Proudfoot, 1987)
