[The description below was written by a language model from this plasmid's Addgene catalogue record and pLannotate feature annotations shown in this document.]
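Description:
pBW2274_pCAG-PV1-FlpO-N27-L1-ABI-NLS-BGHpA is a 6.3 kb mammalian expression plasmid built on the pCAGGS backbone that encodes one half of a chemically inducible split Flp recombinase. It is propagated in E. coli through a high-copy ColE1/pUC-type origin and selected with ampicillin via the β-lactamase gene. The backbone also retains lac promoter/operator remnants, short lacI fragments, an SV40 origin of replication and an SV40 polyadenylation signal.

Expression is driven by the CAG promoter, annotated here as the CMV immediate-early enhancer, the chicken β-actin promoter and the chimeric β-actin/β-globin intron, which together give strong constitutive transcription in many mammalian cell types. The open reading frame begins with a short fragment of mouse codon-optimized FlpO covering the N-terminus through amino acid 27. According to the construct name and catalogue fields, a linker (L1) joins this fragment to a portion of Arabidopsis ABI1, followed by a C-terminal nuclear localization signal. Transcripts terminate at a bovine growth hormone poly(A) signal, and residual rabbit β-globin sequence and its poly(A) signal from pCAGGS lie downstream. The record does not explain the "PV1" element in the name.

ABI serves as a chemically induced dimerization domain. In abscisic acid signalling it binds a PYL-family receptor when the hormone is present, so this fragment is presumably meant to be co-expressed with a complementary C-terminal Flp fragment fused to the partner domain, which is not part of this plasmid. Adding the inducer would bring the two halves together and restore recombination at FRT sites. This fits the plasmid's listing under synthetic biology and recombinase tools for small-molecule control of gene rearrangement in mammalian cells.
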