Addgene plasmid #108763: pBW2274_pCAG-PV1-FlpO-N27-L1-ABI-NLS-BGHpA
Purpose: Expresses N-terminus to aa27 of Flp recombinase fused to ABI CID
Depositing lab: Wilson Wong. Depositing organization: Boston University Main Campus. Publication: High-performance chemical- and light-inducible recombinases in mammalian cells and mice. Weinberg BH, Cho JH, Agarwal Y, Pham NTH, Caraballo LD, Walkosz M, Ortega C, Trexler M, Tague N, Law B, Benman WKJ, Letendre J, Beal J, Wong WW. Nat Commun. 2019 Oct 24;10(1):4845. doi: 10.1038/s41467-019-12800-7. PubMed 31649244.
Backbone
  Vector backbone: pCAGGS
  Vector type: Mammalian Expression, Cre/Lox, Synthetic Biology
Growth in bacteria
  Bacterial resistance: Ampicillin, 100 μg/mL
  Growth temperature: 37°C
  Growth strain: NEB Stable
  Copy number: High Copy
Gene/Insert
  Gene/Insert name: Flp recombinase fragment N-terminus to aa27
  Species: Synthetic
  Promoter: pCAG
  Tag / fusion protein: ABI,NLS (C terminal on insert)
  Cloning method: Restriction Enzyme; 5′ cloning site MluI (not destroyed); 3′ cloning site BspEI (not destroyed)
Terms and licenses: Academic/Nonprofit Terms; Industry Terms: Not Available to Industry
Depositor comments: Please visit https://www.biorxiv.org/content/10.1101/747121v1 for bioRxiv preprint.
How to cite: pBW2274_pCAG-PV1-FlpO-N27-L1-ABI-NLS-BGHpA was a gift from Wilson Wong (Addgene plasmid # 108763 ; http://n2t.net/addgene:108763 ; RRID:Addgene_108763)
