>Addgene plasmid #108763 | pBW2274_pCAG-PV1-FlpO-N27-L1-ABI-NLS-BGHpA | addgene partial sequence | sequence record 252303 | Addgene Partial NGS Result
TGCACCCCCCTCCCCGAGTTGCTGAGCACGGCCCGGCTTCGGGTGCGGGGCTCCGTACGGGGCGTGGCGC
GGGGCTCGCCGTGCCGGGCGGGGGGTGGCGGCAGGTGGGGGTGCCGGGCGGGGCGGGGCCGCCTCGGGCC
GGGGAGGGCTCGGGGGAGGGGCGCGGCGGCCCCCGGAGCGCCGGCGGCTGTCGAGGCGCGGCGAGCCGCA
GCCATTGCCTTTTATGGTAATCGTGCGAGAGGGCGCAGGGACTTCCTTTGTCCCAAATCTGTGCGGAGCC
GAAATCTGGGAGGCGCCGCCGCACCCCCTCTAGCGGGCGCGGGGCGAAGCGGTGCGGCGCCGGCAGGAAG
GAAATGGGCGGGGAGGGCCTTCGTGCGTCGCCGCGCCGCCGTCCCCTTCTCCCTCTCCAGCCTCGGGGCT
GTCCGCGGGGGGACGGCTGCCTTCGGGGGGGACGGGGCAGGGCGGGGTTCGGCTTCTGGCGTGTGACCGG
CGGCTCTAGAGCCTCTGCTAACCATGTTCATGCCTTCTTCTTTTTCCTACAGCTCCTGGGCAACGTGCTG
GTTATTGTGCTGTCTCATCATTTTGGCAAAGAATTGATTAATTCGAGCGAAGGCGCGCCCATTACTCGCA
TCCATTCTCAGGCTGTCTCGTCTCGTCTCGCACGCGTGCCGCCACCATGAGCCAGTTCGACATCCTGTGC
AAGACCCCCCCCAAGGTGCTGGTGCGGCAGTTCGTGGAGAGATTCGAGAGGCCCAGCTCCGGAGGGTCTG
GCTCCGGATCAAGTGGTGGCAGCGGTACCCCTTTGTATGGTTTTACTTCGATTTGTGGAAGAAGACCTGA
GATGGAAGATGCTGTTTCGACTATACCAAGATTCCTTCAATCTTCCTCTGGTTCGATGTTAGATGGTCGG
TTTGATCCTCAATCCGCCGCTCATTTCTTCGGTGTTTACGACGGCCATGGCGGTTCTCAGGTAGCGAACT
ATTGTAGAGAGAGGATGCATTTGGCTTTGGCGGAGGAGATAGCTAAGGAGAAACCGATGCTCTGCGATGG
TGATACGTGGCTGGAGAAGTGGAAGAAAGCTCTTTTCAACTCGTTCCTGAGAGTTGACTCGGAGATTGGG
TCAGTTGCGCCGGAGACGGTTGGGTCAACGTCGGTGGTTGCCGTTGTTTTCCCGTCTCACATCTTCGTCG
CTAACTGCGGTGACTCTAGAGCCGTTCTTTGCCGCGGCAAAACTGCACTTCCATTATCCGTTGACCATAA
ACCGGATAGAGAAGATGAAGCTGCGAGGATTGAAGCCGCAGGAGGGAAAGTGATTCAGTGGAATGGAGCT
CGTGTTTTCGGTGTTCTCGCCATGTCGAGATCCATTGGCGATAGATACTTGAAACCATCCATCATTCCTG
ATCCGGAAGTGACGGCTGTGAAGAGAGTAAAAGAAGATGATTGTCTGATTTTGGCGAGTGACGGGGTTTG
GGATGTAATGACGGATGAAGAAGCGTGTGAGATGGCAAGGAAGCGGATTCTCTTGTGGCACAAGAAAAAC
GCGGTGGCTGGGGATGCATCGTTGCTCGCGGATGAGCGGAGAAAGGAAGGGAAAGATCCTGCGGCGATGT
CCGCGGCTGAGTATTTGTCAAAGCTGGCGATACAGAGAGGAAGCAAAGACAACATAAGTGTGGTGGTGGT
TGATTTGAAGGATTACAAGGACGATGACGATAAGCCCAAGAAAAAGCGGAAGGTGTGAGAATTCCTGTGC
CTTCTAGTTGCCAGCCATCTGTTGTTTGCCCCTCCCCCGTGCCTTCCTTGACCCTGGAAGGTGCCACTCC
CACTGTCCTTTCCTAATAAAATGAGGAAATTGCATCGCATTGTCTGAGTAGGTGTCATTCTATTCTGGGG
GGTGGGGTGGGGCAGGACAGCAAGGGGGAGGATTGGGAAGACAATAGCAGGCATGCTGGGGATGCGGTGG
GCTCTATGGCTTCTGAGGCGGAAAGAACCAGCTGGGGCTCTAGGGGGTATCCCCACGCGCCCTGTAGCGT
GTACCGCTGGGAGTTCGTAGACGGAAACAAACGCAGAATCCAAGCGCGGCCGCCCAGGATACATAGATTA
CCACAACTCCGAGCCCTTCCACCGCTAGCGCACTCCTCAGGTGCAGGCTGCCTATCAGAAGGTGGTGGCT
GGTGTGGCCAATGCCCTGGCTCACAAATACCACTGAGATCTTTTTCCCTCTGCCAAAAATTATGGGGACA
TCATGAAGCCCCTTGAGCATCTGACTTCTGGCTAATAAAGGAAATTTATTTTCATTGCAATAGTGTGTTG
GAATTTTTTGTGTCTCTCACTCGGAAGGACATATGGGAGGGCAAATCATTTAAAACATCAGAATGAGTAT
TTGGTTTAGAGTTTGGCAACATATGCCCATATGCTGGCTGCCATGAACAAAGGTTGGCTATAAAGAGGTC
ATCAGTATATGAAACAGCCCCCTGCTGTCCATTCCTTATTCCATAGAAAAGCCTTGACTTGAGGTTAGAT
TTTTTTTATATTTTGTTTTGTGTTATTTTTTTCTTTAACATCCCTAAAATTTTCCTTACATGTTTTACTA
GCCAGATTTTTCCTCCTCTCCTGACTACTCCCAGTCATAGCTGTCCCTCTTCTCTTATGGAGATCCCTCG
ACCTGCAGCCCAAGCTTGGCGTAATCATGGTCATAGCTGTTTCCTGTGTGAAATTGTTATCCGCTCACAA
TTCCACACAACATACGAGCCGGAAGCATAAAGTGTAAAGCCTGGGGTGCCTAATGAGTGAGCTAACTCAC
ATTAATTGCGTTGCGCTCACTGCCCGCTTTCCAGTCGGGAAACCTGTCGTGCCAGCGGATCCGCATCTCA
ATTAGTCAGCAACCATAGTCCCGCCCCTAACTCCGCCCAGTTCCGCCCATTCTCCGCCCCATGGCTGACT
AATTTTTTTTATTTATGCAGAGGCCGAGGCCGCCTCGGCCTCTGAGCTATTCCAGAAGTAGTGAGGAGGC
TTTTTTGGAGGCCTAGGCTTTTGCAAAAAGCTAACTTGTTTATTGCAGCTTATAATGGTTACAAATAAAG
CAATAGCATCACAAATTTCACAAATAAAGCATTTTTTTCACTGCATTCTAGTTGTGGTTTGTCCAAACTC
ATCAATGTATCTTATCATGTCTGGATCCGCTGCATTAATGAATCGGCCAACGCGCGGGGAGAGGCGGTTT
GCGTATTGGGCGCTCTTCCGCTTCCTCGCTCACTGACTCGCTGCGCTCGGTCGTTCGGCTGCGGCGAGCG
GTATCAGCTCACTCAAAGGCGGTAATACGGTTATCCACAGAATCAGGGGATAACGCAGGAAAGAACATGT
GAGCAAAAGGCCAGCAAAAGGCCAGGAACCGTAAAAAGGCCGCGTTGCTGGCGTTTTTCCATAGGCTCCG
CCCCCCTGACGAGCATCACAAAAATCGACGCTCAAGTCAGAGGTGGCGAAACCCGACAGGACTATAAAGA
TACCAGGCGTTTCCCCCTGGAAGCTCCCTCGTGCGCTCTCCTGTTCCGACCCTGCCGCTTACCGGATACC
TGTCCGCCTTTCTCCCTTCGGGAAGCGTGGCGCTTTCTCATAGCTCACGCTGTAGGTATCTCAGTTCGGT
GTAGGTCGTTCGCTCCAAGCTGGGCTGTGTGCACGAACCCCCCGTTCAGCCCGACCGCTGCGCCTTATCC
GGTAACTATCGTCTTGAGTCCAACCCGGTAAGACACGACTTATCGCCACTGGCAGCAGCCACTGGTAACA
GGATTAGCAGAGCGAGGTATGTAGGCGGTGCTACAGAGTTCTTGAAGTGGTGGCCTAACTACGGCTACAC
TAGAAGAACAGTATTTGGTATCTGCGCTCTGCTGAAGCCAGTTACCTTCGGAAAAAGAGTTGGTAGCTCT
TGATCCGGCAAACAAACCACCGCTGGTAGCGGTGGTTTTTTTGTTTGCAAGCAGCAGATTACGCGCAGAA
AAAAAGGATCTCAAGAAGATCCTTTGATCTTTTCTACGGGGTCTGACGCTCAGTGGAACGAAAACTCACG
TTAAGGGATTTTGGTCATGAGATTATCAAAAAGGATCTTCACCTAGATCCTTTTAAATTAAAAATGAAGT
TTTAAATCAATCTAAAGTATATATGAGTAAACTTGGTCTGACAGTTACCAATGCTTAATCAGTGAGGCAC
CTATCTCAGCGATCTGTCTATTTCGTTCATCCATAGTTGCCTGACTCCCCGTCGTGTAGATAACTACGAT
ACGGGAGGGCTTACCATCTGGCCCCAGTGCTGCAATGATACCGCGAGACCCACGCTCACCGGCTCCAGAT
TTATCAGCAATAAACCAGCCAGCCGGAAGGGCCGAGCGCAGAAGTGGTCCTGCAACTTTATCCGCCTCCA
TCCAGTCTATTAATTGTTGCCGGGAAGCTAGAGTAAGTAGTTCGCCAGTTAATAGTTTGCGCAACGTTGT
TGCCATTGCTACAGGCATCGTGGTGTCACGCTCGTCGTTTGGTATGGCTTCATTCAGCTCCGGTTCCCAA
CGATCAAGGCGAGTTACATGATCCCCCATGTTGTGCAAAAAAGCGGTTAGCTCCTTCGGTCCTCCGATCG
TTGTCAGAAGTAAGTTGGCCGCAGTGTTATCACTCATGGTTATGGCAGCACTGCATAATTCTCTTACTGT
CATGCCATCCGTAAGATGCTTTTCTGTGACTGGTGAGTACTCAACCAAGTCATTCTGAGAATAGTGTATG
CGGCGACCGAGTTGCTCTTGCCCGGCGTCAATACGGGATAATACCGCGCCACATAGCAGAACTTTAAAAG
TGCTCATCATTGGAAAACGTTCTTCGGGGCGAAAACTCTCAAGGATCTTACCGCTGTTGAGATCCAGTTC
GATGTAACCCACTCGTGCACCCAACTGATCTTCAGCATCTTTTACTTTCACCAGCGTTTCTGGGTGAGCA
AAAACAGGAAGGCAAAATGCCGCAAAAAAGGGAATAAGGGCGACACGGAAATGTTGAATACTCATACTCT
TCCTTTTTCAATATTATTGAAGCATTTATCAGGGTTATTGTCTCATGAGCGGATACATATTTGAATGTAT
TTAGAAAAATAAACAAATAGGGGTTCCGCGCACATTTCCCCGAAAAGTGCCACCTGGGTCGACATTGATT
ATTGACTAGTTATTAATAGTAATCAATTACGGGGTCATTAGTTCATAGCCCATATATGGAGTTCCGCGTT
ACATAACTTACGGTAAATGGCCCGCCTGGCTGACCGCCCAACGACCCCCGCCCATTGACGTCAATAATGA
CGTATGTTCCCATAGTAACGCCAATAGGGACTTTCCATTGACGTCAATGGGTGGAGTATTTACGGTAAAC
TGCCCACTTGGCAGTACATCAAGTGTATCATATGCCAAGTACGCCCCCTATTGACGTCAATGACGGTAAA
TGGCCCGCCTGGCATTATGCCCAGTACATGACCTTATGGGACTTTCCTACTTGGCAGTACATCTACGTAT
TAGTCATCGCTATTACCATGGTCGAGGTGAGCCCCACGTTCTGCTTCACTCTCCCCATCTCCCCCCCCTC
CCCACCCCCAATTTTGTATTTATTTATTTTTTAATTATTTTGTGCAGCGATGGGGGCGGGGGG
